>Addgene plasmid #103571 | LSB-hsa-miR-497-5p | depositor full sequence | sequence record 196190 | Full Sequence
AATTGAGGGGATAACGCAGGAAAGAACATGTGAGCAAAAGGCCAGCAAAAGGCCAGGAACCGTAAAAAGG
CCGCGTTGCTGGCGTTTTTCCATAGGCTCCGCCCCCCTGACGAGCATCACAAAAATCGACGCTCAAGTCA
GAGGTGGCGAAACCCGACAGGACTATAAAGATACCAGGCGTTTCCCCCTGGAAGCTCCCTCGTGCGCTCT
CCTGTTCCGACCCTGCCGCTTACCGGATACCTGTCCGCCTTTCTCCCTTCGGGAAGCGTGGCGCTTTCTC
ATAGCTCACGCTGTAGGTATCTCAGTTCGGTGTAGGTCGTTCGCTCCAAGCTGGGCTGTGTGCACGAACC
CCCCGTTCAGCCCGACCGCTGCGCCTTATCCGGTAACTATCGTCTTGAGTCCAACCCGGTAAGACACGAC
TTATCGCCACTGGCAGCAGCCACTGGTAACAGGATTAGCAGAGCGAGGTATGTAGGCGGTGCTACAGAGT
TCTTGAAGTGGTGGCCTAACTACGGCTACACTAGAAGAACAGTATTTGGTATCTGCGCTCTGCTGAAGCC
AGTTACCTTCGGAAAAAGAGTTGGTAGCTCTTGATCCGGCAAACAAACCACCGCTGGTAGCGGTGGTTTT
TTTGTTTGCAAGCAGCAGATTACGCGCAGAAAAAAAGGATCTCAAGAAGATCCTTTGATCTTTTCTACGG
GGTCTGACGCTCAGTGGAACGAAAACTCACGTTAAGGGATTTTGGTCATGAGATTATCAAAAAGGATCTT
CACCTAGATCCTTTTAAATTAAAAATGAAGTTTTAAATCAATCTAAAGTATATATGAGTAAACTTGGTCT
GACAGTTACCAATGCTTAATCAGTGAGGCACCTATCTCAGCGATCTGTCTATTTCGTTCATCCATAGTTG
CCTGACTCCCCGTCGTGTAGATAACTACGATACGGGAGGGCTTACCATCTGGCCCCAGTGCTGCAATGAT
ACCGCGAGAACCACGCTCACCGGCTCCAGATTTATCAGCAATAAACCAGCCAGCCGGAAGGGCCGAGCGC
AGAAGTGGTCCTGCAACTTTATCCGCCTCCATCCAGTCTATTAATTGTTGCCGGGAAGCTAGAGTAAGTA
GTTCGCCAGTTAATAGTTTGCGCAACGTTGTTGCCATTGCTACAGGCATCGTGGTGTCACGCTCGTCGTT
TGGTATGGCTTCATTCAGCTCCGGTTCCCAACGATCAAGGCGAGTTACATGATCCCCCATGTTGTGCAAA
AAAGCGGTTAGCTCCTTCGGTCCTCCGATCGTTGTCAGAAGTAAGTTGGCCGCAGTGTTATCACTCATGG
TTATGGCAGCACTGCATAATTCTCTTACTGTCATGCCATCCGTAAGATGCTTTTCTGTGACTGGTGAGTA
CTCAACCAAGTCATTCTGAGAATAGTGTATGCGGCGACCGAGTTGCTCTTGCCCGGCGTCAATACGGGAT
AATACCGCGCCACATAGCAGAACTTTAAAAGTGCTCATCATTGGAAAACGTTCTTCGGGGCGAAAACTCT
CAAGGATCTTACCGCTGTTGAGATCCAGTTCGATGTAACCCACTCGTGCACCCAACTGATCTTCAGCATC
TTTTACTTTCACCAGCGTTTCTGGGTGAGCAAAAACAGGAAGGCAAAATGCCGCAAAAAAGGGAATAAGG
GCGACACGGAAATGTTGAATACTCATACTCTTCCTTTTTCAATATTATTGAAGCATTTATCAGGGTTATT
GTCTCATGAGCGGATACATATTTGAATGTAGCTCCGAATTTCTCGAGGGCTTGTCGACGACGGCGGTCTC
CGTCGTCAGGATCATGAATTCGACCCGCCTGCCACCATGACCGAGTACAAGCCCACGGTGCGCCTCGCCA
CCCGCGACGACGTCCCCCGGGCCGTACGCACCCTCGCCGCCGCGTTCGCCGACTACCCCGCCACGCGCCA
CACCGTCGACCCGGACCGCCACATCGAGCGGGTCACCGAGCTGCAAGAACTCTTCCTCACGCGCGTCGGG
CTCGACATCGGCAAGGTGTGGGTCGCGGACGACGGCGCCGCGGTGGCGGTCTGGACCACGCCGGAGAGCG
TCGAAGCGGGGGCGGTGTTCGCCGAGATCGGCCCGCGCATGGCCGAGTTGAGCGGTTCCCGGCTGGCCGC
GCAGCAACAGATGGAAGGCCTCCTGGCGCCGCACCGGCCCAAGGAGCCCGCGTGGTTCCTGGCCACCGTC
GGCGTCTCGCCCGACCACCAGGGCAAGGGTCTGGGCAGCGCCGTCGTGCTCCCCGGAGTGGAGGCGGCCG
AGCGCGCCGGGGTGCCCGCCTTCCTGGAGACATCCGCGCCCCGCAACCTCCCCTTCTACGAGCGGCTCGG
CTTCACCGTCACCGCCGACGTCGAGGTGCCCGAAGGACCGCGCACCTGGTGCATGACCCGCAAGCCCGGT
GCCTGATACGCGTGAATTCACTCCTCAGGTGCAGGCTGCCTATCAGAAGGTGGTGGCTGGTGTGGCCAAT
GCCCTGGCTCACAAATACCACTGAGATCTTTTTCCCTCTGCCAAAAATTATGGGGACATCATGAAGCCCC
TTGAGCATCTGACTTCTGGCTAATAAAGGAAATTTATTTTCATTGCAATAGTGTGTTGGAATTTTTTGTG
TCTCTCACTCGGAAGGACATATGGGAGGGCAAATCATTTAAAACATCAGAATGAGTATTTGGTTTAGAGT
TTGGCAACATATGCCCATATGCTGGCTGCCATGAACAAAGGTTGGCTATAAAGAGGTCATCAGTATATGA
AACAGCCCCCTGCTGTCCATTCCTTATTCCATAGAAAAGCCTTGACTTGAGGTTAGATTTTTTTTATATT
TTGTTTTGTGTTATTTTTTTCTTTAACATCCCTAAAATTTTCCTTACATGTTTTACTAGCCAGATTTTTC
CTCCTCTCCTGACTACTCCCAGTCATAGCTGTCCCTCTTCTCTTATGGAGATCCCTCGACCTGCAGCCCA
AGCTTGAATTCTCTAGAATTACCCTGTTATCCCTATGCTTGGTTTACCGAGCTCTTATTGGTTTTCAAAC
TTCATTGACTGTGCCCAACGCGCCTGGGAGCTCACGGGGACAGCCCCCCCCCAAAGCCCCCAGGGATGTA
ATTACGTCCCTCCCCCGCTAGGGGGCAGCAGCGAGCCGCCCGGGGCTCCGCTCCGGTCCGGCGCTCCCCC
CGCATCCCCGAGCCGGCAGCGTGCGGGGACAGCCCGGGCACGGGGAAGGTGGCACGGGATCGCTTTCCTC
TGAACGCTTCTCGCTGCTCTTTGAGCCTGCAGACACCTGGGGGGATACGGGGAAAAAGCTAGGCTGAAAG
ACCGGTTCTTAGAATGACACGCGCCTGGGAGCTCACGGGGACAGCCCCCCCCCAAAGCCCCCAGGGATGT
AATTACGTCCCTCCCCCGCTAGGGGGCAGCAGCGAGCCGCCCGGGGCTCCGCTCCGGTCCGGCGCTCCCC
CCGCATCCCCGAGCCGGCAGCGTGCGGGGACAGCCCGGGCACGGGGAAGGTGGCACGGGATCGCTTTCCT
CTGAACGCTTCTCGCTGCTCTTTGAGCCTGCAGACACCTGGGGGGATACGGGGAAAAAGCTAACTTCTGA
GACGACAACTTTGTATAGAAAAGTTGGCTCCGAATTCGCCCTTGACAGCAGAGATCCAGTTTGGTTAATT
AATTGGCTCCGGTGCCCGTCAGTGGGCAGAGCGCACATCGCCCACAGTCCCCGAGAAGTTGTGGGGAGGG
GTCGGCAATTGAACCGGTGCCTAGAGAAGGTGGCGCGGGGTAAACTGGGAAAGTGATGTCGTGTACTGGC
TCCGCCTTTTTCCCGAGGGTGGGGGAGAACCGTATATAAGTGCAGTAGTCGCCGTGAACGTTCTTTTTCG
CAACGGGTTTGCCGCCAGAACACAGGTAAGTGCCGTGTGTGGTTCCCGCGGGCCTGGCCTCTTTACGGGT
TATGGCCCTTGCGTGCCTTGAATTACTTCCACCTGGCTGCAGTACGTGATTCTTGATCCCGAGCTTCGGG
TTGGAAGTGGGTGGGAGAGTTCGAGGCCTTGCGCTTAAGGAGCCCCTTCGCCTCGTGCTTGAGTTGAGGC
CTGGCCTGGGCGCTGGGGCCGCCGCGTGCGAATCTGGTGGCACCTTCGCGCCTGTCTCGCTGCTTTCGAT
AAGTCTCTAGCCATTTAAAATTTTTGATGACCTGCTGCGACGCTTTTTTTCTGGCAAGATAGTCTTGTAA
ATGCGGGCCAAGATCTGCACACTGGTATTTCGGTTTTTGGGGCCGCGGGCGGCGACGGGGCCCGTGCGTC
CCAGCGCACATGTTCGGCGAGGCGGGGCCTGCGAGCGCGGCCACCGAGAATCGGACGGGGGTAGTCTCAA
GCTGGCCGGCCTGCTCTGGTGCCTGGCCTCGCGCCGCCGTGTATCGCCCCGCCCTGGGCGGCAAGGCTGG
CCCGGTCGGCACCAGTTGCGTGAGCGGAAAGATGGCCGCTTCCCGGCCCTGCTGCAGGGAGCTCAAAATG
GAGGACGCGGCGCTCGGGAGAGCGGGCGGGTGAGTCACCCACACAAAGGAAAAGGGCCTTTCCGTCCTCA
GCCGTCGCTTCATGTGACTCCACGGAGTACCGGGCGCCGTCCAGGCACCTCGATTAGTTCTCGAGCTTTT
GGAGTACGTCGTCTTTAGGTTGGGGGGAGGGGTTTTATGCGATGGAGTTTCCCCACACTGAGTGGGTGGA
GACTGAAGTTAGGCCAGCTTGGCACTTGATGTAATTCTCCTTGGAATTTGCCCTTTTTGAGTTTGGATCT
TGGTTCATTCTCAAGCCTCAGACAGTGGTTCAAAGTTTTTTTCTTCCATTTCAGGTGTCGTGAGAAGGGC
GAATTCGACCCAAGTTTGTACAAAAAAGCAGGCTGGATCCAGGTGCCACCATGGTGAGCGAGCTGATTAA
GGAGAACATGCACATGAAGCTGTACATGGAGGGCACCGTGAACAACCACCACTTCAAGTGCACATCCGAG
GGCGAAGGCAAGCCCTACGAGGGCACCCAGACCATGAGAATCAAGGCGGTCGAGGGCGGCCCTCTCCCCT
TCGCCTTCGACATCCTGGCTACCAGCTTCATGTACGGCAGCAAAACCTTCATCAACCACACCCAGGGCAT
CCCCGACTTCTTTAAGCAGTCCTTCCCCGAGGGCTTCACATGGGAGAGAGTCACCACATACGAAGATGGG
GGCGTGCTGACCGCTACCCAGGACACCAGCCTCCAGGACGGCTGCCTCATCTACAACGTCAAGATCAGAG
GGGTGAACTTCCCATCCAACGGCCCTGTGATGCAGAAGAAAACACTCGGCTGGGAGGCCTCCACCGAGAC
ACTGTACCCCGCTGACGGCGGCCTGGAAGGCAGAGCCGACATGGCCCTGAAGCTCGTGGGCGGGGGCCAC
CTGATCTGCAACCTTAAGACCACATACAGATCCAAGAAACCCGCTAAGAACCTCAAGATGCCCGGCGTCT
ACTATGTGGACAGGAGACTGGAAAGAATCAAGGAGGCCGACAAAGAGACATACGTCGAGCAGCACGAGGT
GGCTGTGGCCAGATACTGCGACCTCCCTAGCAAACTGGGGCACAAACTTAATTGAGAATTCTACCACCCA
GCTTTCTTGTACAAAGTGGTACGTCTCAAGACCAGAGGTCTCTGCTTGGCGCTCAACAAACCACAGTGTG
CTGCTGACAAACCACAGTGTGCTGCTGACAAACCACAGTGTGCTGCTGACAAACCACAGTGTGCTGCTGC
AACCAGAAGAGACCTGTGCTTCACTCCTCAGGTGCAGGCTGCCTATCAGAAGGTGGTGGCTGGTGTGGCC
AATGCCCTGGCTCACAAATACCACTGAGATCTTTTTCCCTCTGCCAAAAATTATGGGGACATCATGAAGC
CCCTTGAGCATCTGACTTCTGGCTAATAAAGGAAATTTATTTTCATTGCAATAGTGTGTTGGAATTTTTT
GTGTCTCTCACTCGGAAGGACATATGGGAGGGCAAATCATTTAAAACATCAGAATGAGTATTTGGTTTAG
AGTTTGGCAACATATGCCCATATGCTGGCTGCCATGAACAAAGGTTGGCTATAAAGAGGTCATCAGTATA
TGAAACAGCCCCCTGCTGTCCATTCCTTATTCCATAGAAAAGCCTTGACTTGAGGTTAGATTTTTTTTAT
ATTTTGTTTTGTGTTATTTTTTTCTTTAACATCCCTAAAATTTTCCTTACATGTTTTACTAGCCAGATTT
TTCCTCCTCTCCTGACTACTCCCAGTCATAGCTGTCCCTCTTCTCTTATGGAGATCCCGAGCGGTGCGTT
TTTATGCTTGTAGTATTGTATAATGTTTTTAAGATCCAAGCTTCTGACCTCTTCTCTTCCTCCCACAGGG
CCTCGAGACAATTGCATCGATGGTACCAGTGAAAGTCTGCAATGAATTCGAGTTGGCGCGCCTGTCATTC
TAAATCTCTCTTTCAGCCTAAAGCTTTTTCCCCGTATCCCCCCAGGTGTCTGCAGGCTCAAAGAGCAGCG
AGAAGCGTTCAGAGGAAAGCGATCCCGTGCCACCTTCCCCGTGCCCGGGCTGTCCCCGCACGCTGCCGGC
TCGGGGATGCGGGGGGAGCGCCGGACCGGAGCGGAGCCCCGGGCGGCTCGCTGCTGCCCCCTAGCGGGGG
AGGGACGTAATTACATCCCTGGGGGCTTTGGGAGGGGGCTGTCCCCGTGAGCTCCCAGGCGCGCCTGTCA
TTCTAAATCTCTCTTTCAGCCTAAAGCTTTTTCCCCGTATCCCCCCAGGTGTCTGCAGGCTCAAAGAGCA
GCGAGAAGCGTTCAGAGGAAAGCGATCCCGTGCCACCTTCCCCGTGCCCGGGCTGTCCCCGCACGCTGCC
GGCTCGGGGATGCGGGGGGAGCGCCGGACCGGAGCGGAGCCCCGGGCGGCTCGCTGCTGCCCCCTAGCGG
GGGAGGGACGTAATTACATCCCTGGGGGCTTTGGGGGGGGGCTGTCCCCGTGAGCTCCCAGGCGCGCCAA
CTCGGTACCGTATCGATGTCGACGTTAACGCTAGTGATATCAACTTTGTATAGAAAAGTTGGCTCCGAAT
TCGCCCTTGACAGCAGAGATCCAGTTTGGTTAATTAATTGGCTCCGGTGCCCGTCAGTGGGCAGAGCGCA
CATCGCCCACAGTCCCCGAGAAGTTGTGGGGAGGGGTCGGCAATTGAACCGGTGCCTAGAGAAGGTGGCG
CGGGGTAAACTGGGAAAGTGATGTCGTGTACTGGCTCCGCCTTTTTCCCGAGGGTGGGGGAGAACCGTAT
ATAAGTGCAGTAGTCGCCGTGAACGTTCTTTTTCGCAACGGGTTTGCCGCCAGAACACAGGTAAGTGCCG
TGTGTGGTTCCCGCGGGCCTGGCCTCTTTACGGGTTATGGCCCTTGCGTGCCTTGAATTACTTCCACCTG
GCTGCAGTACGTGATTCTTGATCCCGAGCTTCGGGTTGGAAGTGGGTGGGAGAGTTCGAGGCCTTGCGCT
TAAGGAGCCCCTTCGCCTCGTGCTTGAGTTGAGGCCTGGCCTGGGCGCTGGGGCCGCCGCGTGCGAATCT
GGTGGCACCTTCGCGCCTGTCTCGCTGCTTTCGATAAGTCTCTAGCCATTTAAAATTTTTGATGACCTGC
TGCGACGCTTTTTTTCTGGCAAGATAGTCTTGTAAATGCGGGCCAAGATCTGCACACTGGTATTTCGGTT
TTTGGGGCCGCGGGCGGCGACGGGGCCCGTGCGTCCCAGCGCACATGTTCGGCGAGGCGGGGCCTGCGAG
CGCGGCCACCGAGAATCGGACGGGGGTAGTCTCAAGCTGGCCGGCCTGCTCTGGTGCCTGGCCTCGCGCC
GCCGTGTATCGCCCCGCCCTGGGCGGCAAGGCTGGCCCGGTCGGCACCAGTTGCGTGAGCGGAAAGATGG
CCGCTTCCCGGCCCTGCTGCAGGGAGCTCAAAATGGAGGACGCGGCGCTCGGGAGAGCGGGCGGGTGAGT
CACCCACACAAAGGAAAAGGGCCTTTCCGTCCTCAGCCGTCGCTTCATGTGACTCCACGGAGTACCGGGC
GCCGTCCAGGCACCTCGATTAGTTCTCGAGCTTTTGGAGTACGTCGTCTTTAGGTTGGGGGGAGGGGTTT
TATGCGATGGAGTTTCCCCACACTGAGTGGGTGGAGACTGAAGTTAGGCCAGCTTGGCACTTGATGTAAT
TCTCCTTGGAATTTGCCCTTTTTGAGTTTGGATCTTGGTTCATTCTCAAGCCTCAGACAGTGGTTCAAAG
TTTTTTTCTTCCATTTCAGGTGTCGTGAGAAGGGCGAATTCGACCCAAGTTTGTACAAAAAAGCAGGCTC
GCCACCATGGTGAGCAAGGGCGAGGAGCTGTTCACCGGGGTGGTGCCCATCCTGGTCGAGCTGGACGGCG
ACGTAAACGGCCACAAGTTCAGCGTGAGGGGCGAGGGCGAGGGCGATGCCACCAACGGCAAGCTGACCCT
GAAGTTCATCTGCACCACCGGCAAGCTGCCCGTGCCCTGGCCCACCCTCGTGACCACCCTGAGCCACGGC
GTGCAGTGCTTCGCCCGCTACCCCGACCACATGAAGCAGCACGACTTCTTCAAGTCCGCCATGCCCGAAG
GCTACGTCCAGGAGCGCACCATCTTCTTCAAGGACGACGGCACCTACAAGACCCGCGCCGAGGTGAAGTT
CGAGGGCGACACCCTAGTGAACCGCATCGAGCTGAAGGGCGTCGACTTCAAGGAGGACGGCAACATCCTG
GGGCACAAGCTGGAGTACAACTTCAACAGCCACAACATCTATATCATGGCCGTCAAGCAGAAGAACGGCA
TCAAGGTGAACTTCAAGATCCGCCACAACGTGGAGGACGGCAGCGTGCAGCTCGCCGACCACTACCAGCA
GAACACCCCCATCGGCGACGGCCCCGTGCTGCTGCCCGACAGCCACTACCTGAGCACCCAGTCCGTGCTG
AGCAAAGACCCCAACGAGAAGCGCGATCACATGGTCCTGCTGGAGTTCCGCACCGCCGCCGGGATCACTC
TCGGCATGGACGAGCTGTACAAGTAATACCACCCAGCTTTCTTGTACAAAGTGGTACGCGTGAATTCACT
CCTCAGGTGCAGGCTGCCTATCAGAAGGTGGTGGCTGGTGTGGCCAATGCCCTGGCTCACAAATACCACT
GAGATCTTTTTCCCTCTGCCAAAAATTATGGGGACATCATGAAGCCCCTTGAGCATCTGACTTCTGGCTA
ATAAAGGAAATTTATTTTCATTGCAATAGTGTGTTGGAATTTTTTGTGTCTCTCACTCGGAAGGACATAT
GGGAGGGCAAATCATTTAAAACATCAGAATGAGTATTTGGTTTAGAGTTTGGCAACATATGCCCATATGC
TGGCTGCCATGAACAAAGGTTGGCTATAAAGAGGTCATCAGTATATGAAACAGCCCCCTGCTGTCCATTC
CTTATTCCATAGAAAAGCCTTGACTTGAGGTTAGATTTTTTTTATATTTTGTTTTGTGTTATTTTTTTCT
TTAACATCCCTAAAATTTTCCTTACATGTTTTACTAGCCAGATTTTTCCTCCTCTCCTGACTACTCCCAG
TCATAGCTGTCCCTCTTCTCTTATGGAGATCCCTCGACCTGCAGCCCAAGCTTGGCGTAATCATGGTCAT
AGCTGTTTCCTGTGTGAAATTGTTATCCGCTCACAATTCCACACAACATACGAGCCGGAAGCATAAAGTG
TAAAGCCTGGGGTGCCTAATGAGTGAGCTAACTCACATTAATTGCGTTGCGCTCACTGCCCGCTTTCCAG
TCGGGAAACCTGTCGTGCCAGCGGATCGACAGTACTAAGCTTGGTCTAATACCCAATCTCTCGTCTTATC
CAGATGTTTTATACGCCTCTGGCCCGTGTCTCAAAATCTCTGATGTTACATTGCACAAGATAAAATAATA
TCATCATGAACAATAAAACTGTCTGCTTACATAAACAGTAATACAAGGGGTGTTATGAGCCATATTCAAC
GGGAAACGTCGAGGCCGCGATTAAATTCCAACATGGATGCTGATTTATATGGGTATAAATGGGCTCGCGA
TAATGTCGGGCAATCAGGTGCGACAATCTATCGCTTGTATGGGAAGCCCGATGCGCCAGAGTTGTTTCTG
AAACATGGCAAAGGTAGCGTTGCCAATGATGTTACAGATGAGATGGTCAGACTAAACTGGCTGACGGAAT
TTATGCCTCTTCCGACCATCAAGCATTTTATCCGTACTCCTGATGATGCATGGTTACTCACCACTGCGAT
CCCCGGAAAAACAGCATTCCAGGTATTAGAAGAATATCCTGATTCAGGTGAAAATATTGTTGATGCGCTG
GCAGTGTTCCTGCGCCGGTTGCATTCGATTCCTGTTTGTAATTGTCCTTTTAACAGCGATCGCGTATTTC
GTCTCGCTCAGGCGCAATCACGAATGAATAACGGTTTGGTTGATGCGAGTGATTTTGATGACGAGCGTAA
TGGCTGGCCTGTTGAACAAGTCTGGAAAGAAATGCATAAACTTTTGCCATTCTCACCGGATTCAGTCGTC
ACTCATGGTGATTTCTCACTTGATAACCTTATTTTTGACGAGGGGAAATTAATAGGTTGTATTGATGTTG
GACGAGTCGGAATCGCAGACCGATACCAGGATCTTGCCATCCTATGGAACTGCCTCGGTGAGTTTTCTCC
TTCATTACAGAAACGGCTTTTTCAAAAATATGGTATTGATAATCCTGATATGAATAAATTGCAGTTTCAT
TTGATGCTCGATGAGTTTTTCTAATCAGAATTGGTTAATTGGTTGTAACACTGGCAGAGCATTACGCTGA
CTTGACGGGACGGCGCAAGCTCATGACCAAAATCCCTTAACGTGAGTTACGCGTCGTTCCACTGAGCGTC
AGAGGTATCACTAGTATTACAGAGGTAAGTTATAACAGTCGCCTAACCC
Features (pLannotate 1.2.2; 28 found; start..end, strand, type, name):
     87..675     -  rep_origin     ori: high-copy-number ColE1/pMB1/pBR322/pUC origin of replication
    846..1706    -  CDS            AmpR: β-lactamase; bla; confers resistance to ampicillin, carbenicillin, and related antibiotics
   1707..1778    -  promoter       AmpR promoter: bla
   1857..2456    +  CDS            PuroR: puromycin N-acetyltransferase; pac from Streptomyces alboniger; confers resistance to puromycin
   2461..2541    +  CDS            HBB (fragment): HBB_PONPY - Experimental evidence at transcript level: Swiss-Prot protein existence level 2. Involved in oxygen transport from the lung to the various peripheral tissues. From Pongo pygmaeus (Bornean orangutan).
   2612..2667    +  polyA_signal   β-globin poly(A) signal: rabbit β-globin polyadenylation signal (Gil and Proudfoot, 1987)
   3646..3666    +  protein_bind   attB4: mutant version of attB; core recombination site for the Gateway® BP reaction BP Clonase™
   3734..3945    +  promoter       EF-1α core promoter: core promoter for human elongation factor EF-1α
   3946..4884    +  intron         EF-1α intron A: intron upstream of the start codon of human EF-1α
   4911..4931    +  protein_bind   attB1: mutant version of attB; core recombination site for the Gateway® BP reaction BP Clonase™
   4951..5646    +  CDS            mKate2: mKate2 is a basic (constitutively fluorescent) red fluorescent protein published in 2009, derived from Entacmaea quadricolor. It is reported to be a rapidly-maturing monomer with moderate acid sensitivity.
   5666..5690    -  protein_bind   attB2: mutant version of attB; recombination site for the Gateway® BP reaction BP Clonase™
   5830..5904    +  CDS            HBB (fragment): HBB_PONPY - Experimental evidence at transcript level: Swiss-Prot protein existence level 2. Involved in oxygen transport from the lung to the various peripheral tissues. From Pongo pygmaeus (Bornean orangutan).
   5975..6030    +  polyA_signal   β-globin poly(A) signal: rabbit β-globin polyadenylation signal (Gil and Proudfoot, 1987)
   6414..6439    +  misc_feature   SA: splice acceptor site
   7111..7131    +  protein_bind   attB4: mutant version of attB; core recombination site for the Gateway® BP reaction BP Clonase™
   7199..7410    +  promoter       EF-1α core promoter: core promoter for human elongation factor EF-1α
   7411..8349    +  intron         EF-1α intron A: intron upstream of the start codon of human EF-1α
   8376..8396    +  protein_bind   attB1: mutant version of attB; core recombination site for the Gateway® BP reaction BP Clonase™
   8407..9123    +  CDS            EBFP2: EBFP2 is a basic (constitutively fluorescent) blue fluorescent protein published in 2007, derived from Aequorea victoria. It is reported to be a rapidly-maturing monomer with moderate acid sensitivity.
   9131..9155    -  protein_bind   attB2: mutant version of attB; recombination site for the Gateway® BP reaction BP Clonase™
   9159..9239    +  CDS            HBB (fragment): HBB_PONPY - Experimental evidence at transcript level: Swiss-Prot protein existence level 2. Involved in oxygen transport from the lung to the various peripheral tissues. From Pongo pygmaeus (Bornean orangutan).
   9310..9365    +  polyA_signal   β-globin poly(A) signal: rabbit β-globin polyadenylation signal (Gil and Proudfoot, 1987)
   9748..9770    -  protein_bind   lac operator (fragment): The lac repressor binds to the lac operator to inhibit transcription in E. coli. This inhibition can be relieved by adding lactose or isopropyl-β-D-thiogalactopyranoside (IPTG). lac repressor encoded by lacI
   9774..9804    -  promoter       lac promoter: promoter for the E. coli lac operon
   9819..9840    -  protein_bind   CAP binding site: CAP binding activates transcription in the presence of cAMP. E. coli catabolite activator protein
   9853..9892    -  CDS            lacI (fragment): lac repressor; lacI; The lac repressor binds to the lac operator to inhibit transcription in E. coli. This inhibition can be relieved by adding lactose or isopropyl-β-D-thiogalactopyranoside (IPTG).
  10065..10874   +  CDS            KanR: aminoglycoside phosphotransferase; aph(3')-Ia; confers resistance to kanamycin in bacteria or G418 (Geneticin®) in eukaryotes
