[The description below was written by a language model from this plasmid's Addgene catalogue record and pLannotate feature annotations shown in this document.]
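Description:
LSB-hsa-miR-497-5p is an 11 kb mammalian expression plasmid built on the Low Sensor Backbone (LSB) and designed as a two-colour fluorescent sensor of microRNA activity. It replicates in E. coli from a high-copy ColE1/pUC-type origin and carries both β-lactamase (ampicillin) and aph(3')-Ia (kanamycin) markers, with the record listing dual selection. A puromycin N-acetyltransferase coding sequence followed by a rabbit β-globin polyadenylation signal is also present and, according to the depositor, supports puromycin selection. The feature table does not annotate a promoter for it.

The payload consists of two parallel transcription units, each driven by the human EF-1α core promoter with its intron A and terminated by a β-globin 3' region and poly(A) signal. Both are flanked by attB4, attB1 and attB2 scars, indicating Gateway-style assembly of the promoter and reporter modules. The first unit encodes the red fluorescent protein mKate2 and, per the catalogue entry, carries a target site for human miR-497-5p in its 3' UTR. This site is not annotated as a feature, but would fall in the gap between the mKate2 coding sequence and the downstream β-globin elements. The second unit encodes the blue protein EBFP2 without a target and serves as an internal reference for delivery and expression. When miR-497-5p is active in a transfected cell, mKate2 output is repressed relative to EBFP2, so the red-to-blue ratio reports miRNA activity.

The depositor notes that the repeated poly(A) elements make the plasmid inherently unstable. There are also small discrepancies between the deposited sequence and the physical plasmid, including 10 bp insertions on either side of the puromycin coding region that do not impair selection.
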