Addgene plasmid #103571: LSB-hsa-miR-497-5p
Purpose: Used to sense miRNA activity using fluorescence based tools. hsa-miR-497-5p target in 3' UTR of of mKate. miRNA activity can be measured by the repression of mKate2 relative to EBFP2 fluorescent proteins . Plasmid is inherently unstable; please see Depositor Comments
Depositing lab: Ron Weiss. Depositing organization: Massachusetts Institute of Technology. Publication: A mixed antagonistic/synergistic miRNA repression model enables accurate predictions of multi-input miRNA sensor activity. Gam JJ, Babb J, Weiss R. Nat Commun. 2018 Jun 22;9(1):2430. doi: 10.1038/s41467-018-04575-0. PubMed 29934631.
Backbone
  Vector backbone: Low Sensor Backbone (LSB)
  Vector type: Mammalian Expression, Synthetic Biology
Growth in bacteria
  Bacterial resistance: Ampicillin and Kanamycin, 100 & 50 μg/mL
  Growth temperature: 30°C
  Growth strain: NEB Stable
  Copy number: High Copy
Gene/Insert
  Gene/Insert name: hsa-miR-497-5p target
  Species: H. sapiens (human)
  Entrez Gene: MIR497 (a.k.a. MIRN497, hsa-mir-497, mir-497)
  Promoter: EF-1a
  Cloning method: Gibson Cloning
Terms and licenses: Academic/Nonprofit Terms; Industry Terms: Not Available to Industry
Depositor comments: Please note that this plasmid is inherently unstable due to a repeating poly A element. We recommend performing a diagnostic digest on multiple colonies upon receipt. The depositors would like to note the presence of several discrepancies between the depositor sequence and physical plasmid sequence. In particular, the sequences upstream and downstream of the puromycin coding region have 10 bp insertions which do not affect the ability to perform puromycin selection. The sequences for those regions within the physical plasmids are as follows: Upstream of Puro: GAATTCGACCGCCTGTCTCAAGGTGCCACC; Downstream of Puro: GCTTTGAGACTACGCGTGAATTCACTCCTC. Please contact if you are interested in this plasmid prior to placing an order.
How to cite: LSB-hsa-miR-497-5p was a gift from Ron Weiss (Addgene plasmid # 103571 ; http://n2t.net/addgene:103571 ; RRID:Addgene_103571)
