>Addgene plasmid #103571 | LSB-hsa-miR-497-5p | depositor partial sequence | sequence record 196191 | hsa-miR-497-5p target
ACAAACCACAGTGTGCTGCTG
