>Addgene plasmid #103571 | LSB-hsa-miR-497-5p | addgene partial sequence | sequence record 331637 | mKate2-F 5'-ACCCGCTAAGAACCTCAAGA-3'
CGACCTCCCTAGCAAACTGGGGCACAAACTTAATTGAGAATTCTACCACCCAGCTTTCTTGTACAAAGTG
GTACGTCTCAAGACCAGAGGTCTCTGCTTGGCGCTCAACAAACCACAGTGTGCTGCTGACAAACCACAGT
GTGCTGCTGACAAACCACAGTGTGCTGCTGACAAACCACAGTGTGCTGCTGCAACCAGAAGAGACCTGTG
CTTCACTCCTCAGGTGCAGGCTGCCTATCAGAAGGTGGTGGCTGGTGTGGCCAATGCCCTGGCTCACAAA
TACCACTGAGATCTTTTTCCCTCTGCCAAAAATTATGGGGACATCATGAAGCCCCTTGAGCATCTGACTT
CTGGCTAATAAAGGAAATTTATTTTCATTGCAATAGTGTGTTGGAATTTTTTGTGTCTCTCACTCGGAAG
GACATATGGGAGGGCAAATCATTTAAAACATCAGAATGAGTATTTGGTTTAGAGTTTGGCAACATATGCC
CATATGCTGGCTGCCATG
